Addgene plasmid #240968: pFA6a-Pho8d∆60-TRP1
Purpose: To endogenously tag S. cerevisiae proteins at their C-terminus with Pho8∆60; TRP1 selection marker
Depositing lab: Fulvio Reggiori. Depositing organization: Aarhus University. Publication: A plasmid module for PCR-based gene modification for the accurate measurement of vacuolar delivery of specific proteins in yeast Saccharomyces cerevisiae. Valdbjorn Kanne J, Reggiori F. Autophagy Rep. 2025 May 31;4(1):2511724. doi: 10.1080/27694127.2025.2511724. eCollection 2025. PubMed 40458443.
Backbone
  Vector backbone: pFA6a
  Total vector size (bp): 5166
  Vector type: Bacterial Expression
  Selectable markers: TRP1
Growth in bacteria
  Bacterial resistance: Ampicillin, 100 μg/mL
  Growth temperature: 37°C
  Growth strain: DH5alpha
  Copy number: High Copy
Gene/Insert
  Gene/Insert name: PHO8∆60
  gRNA/shRNA sequence: gRNA
  Species: S. cerevisiae (budding yeast)
  Entrez Gene: PHO8 (a.k.a. YDR481C)
  Cloning method: Restriction Enzyme; 5′ cloning site Asc1 (not destroyed); 3′ cloning site EcoRI (not destroyed)
  Sequencing primers: 5′ CGCGCCACTTCTAAATA
Terms and licenses: Academic/Nonprofit Terms; Industry Terms: Not Available to Industry
How to cite: pFA6a-Pho8d∆60-TRP1 was a gift from Fulvio Reggiori (Addgene plasmid # 240968 ; http://n2t.net/addgene:240968 ; RRID:Addgene_240968)
