[The description below was written by a language model from this plasmid's Addgene catalogue record and pLannotate feature annotations shown in this document.]
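Description:
pFA6a-Pho8d∆60-TRP1 is a PCR-template plasmid of the pFA6a family, used for chromosomal C-terminal tagging of Saccharomyces cerevisiae genes rather than for expression from the plasmid itself. It is maintained in E. coli as a high-copy plasmid through a ColE1/pUC-type origin and an ampicillin resistance gene (bla with its own promoter). No yeast replication origin or centromere is annotated, which fits its role as a template for integration cassettes. The catalogue lists it as about 5.2 kb, in close agreement with the sequenced record. Small annotated fragments of bom, rop and lacI are backbone remnants, and SP6 and T7 promoters flank the module region as in other pFA6a vectors.

The tagging module consists of a PHO8 coding fragment, corresponding to Pho8∆60, followed by the ADH1 terminator and then a TRP1 marker driven by its own promoter. No promoter lies upstream of the PHO8 fragment, because after integration the fusion is transcribed from the target gene's native promoter. Pho8 is the yeast vacuolar alkaline phosphatase. The ∆60 truncation is generally understood to lack the N-terminal segment needed for normal trafficking, so the enzyme becomes active only when it reaches the vacuole by another route. In typical use of such modules, the cassette is amplified with primers carrying homology to the target locus, and integrants are selected by tryptophan prototrophy in a trp1 strain. The resulting fusion allows phosphatase activity to serve as a quantitative readout of vacuolar delivery of a specific protein, for example in autophagy studies. The catalogue's "gRNA" entry is not supported by any annotated feature and appears to be a placeholder.
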