Features (pLannotate 1.2.2; 13 found; start..end, strand, type, name):
     55..1578    +  CDS            PHO8 (fragment): PPB_YEAST - Experimental evidence at protein level: Swiss-Prot protein existence level 1. Phosphatase with broad substrate specificity. A truncated (soluble) version of the protein is responsible for the production of (E,E)-farnesol from (E,E)-farnesyl diphosphate. Acts as a fructose-2,6- bisphosphate 6-phosphatase (PubMed:1848184). From Saccharomyces cerevisiae (strain ATCC 204508 / S288c) (Baker's yeast).
   1602..1789    +  terminator     ADH1 terminator: S. cerevisiae ADH1; transcription terminator for the S. cerevisiae alcohol dehydrogenase 1 (ADH1) gene
   1825..1972    +  promoter       TRP1 promoter: S. cerevisiae TRP1
   1973..2647    +  CDS            TRP1: phosphoribosylanthranilate isomerase, required for tryptophan biosynthesis; S. cerevisiae TRP1; yeast auxotrophic marker
   2698..2733    +  misc_feature   bom (fragment): basis of mobility region from pBR322
   2808..2826    -  promoter       T7 promoter: promoter for bacteriophage T7 RNA polymerase
   2848..2901    -  CDS            lacI (fragment): lac repressor; lacI; The lac repressor binds to the lac operator to inhibit transcription in E. coli. This inhibition can be relieved by adding lactose or isopropyl-β-D-thiogalactopyranoside (IPTG).
   3084..3672    -  rep_origin     ori: high-copy-number ColE1/pMB1/pBR322/pUC origin of replication
   3843..4703    -  CDS            AmpR: β-lactamase; bla; confers resistance to ampicillin, carbenicillin, and related antibiotics
   4704..4808    -  promoter       AmpR promoter: bla
   4903..4938    +  CDS            rop (fragment): Rop protein, which maintains plasmids at low copy number; rop
   5040..5091    +  misc_feature   bom (fragment): basis of mobility region from pBR322
   5154..5172    +  promoter       SP6 promoter: promoter for bacteriophage SP6 RNA polymerase
>Addgene plasmid #240968 | pFA6a-Pho8d∆60-TRP1 | addgene full sequence | sequence record 490856 | Addgene NGS Result
ACGCGGCCGCCAGCTGAAGCTTCGTACGCTGCAGGTCGACGGATCCCCGGGTTAATTAAGTCTGCATCAC
ACAAGAAGAAGAATGTCATATTCTTCGTGACGGATGGGATGGGACCTGCGTCTTTGTCCATGGCAAGATC
ATTCAACCAGCATGTTAATGATTTACCTATAGACGACATCCTGACACTTGACGAGCATTTTATCGGGTCT
TCGAGAACAAGGTCCTCGGACTCACTAGTCACTGACTCAGCTGCGGGCGCCACCGCATTTGCATGTGCAT
TAAAGAGCTATAATGGGGCCATCGGTGTTGATCCGCATCACAGACCTTGTGGTACAGTGCTCGAGGCGGC
TAAGTTAGCAGGTTATCTCACTGGGCTTGTTGTTACGACAAGAATCACAGATGCCACTCCGGCTTCATTC
AGTTCACATGTTGATTACAGATGGCAGGAAGATCTTATCGCTACGCACCAGTTAGGCGAATATCCTCTGG
GGAGAGTAGTAGACTTACTCATGGGTGGCGGCAGGAGCCATTTCTACCCTCAAGGCGAAAAGGCTTCTCC
ATATGGTCACCACGGTGCTAGAAAAGATGGAAGAGATTTAATCGATGAGGCTCAATCTAATGGCTGGCAG
TACGTGGGTGACCGTAAAAATTTTGATTCTTTGTTGAAAAGCCACGGTGAAAACGTTACTTTACCTTTCT
TGGGTCTCTTTGCAGATAACGACATTCCTTTTGAAATTGACAGAGATGAAAAGGAGTATCCTTCCCTTAA
GGAACAAGTCAAGGTGGCTTTGGGTGCCTTGGAAAAAGCTTCCAATGAGGACAAAGATTCTAATGGGTTT
TTCTTAATGGTGGAAGGCTCCAGAATTGATCATGCTGGTCACCAAAACGATCCAGCTTCGCAGGTAAGGG
AGGTGTTGGCTTTCGATGAAGCATTCCAATACGTTTTGGAGTTTGCTGAAAATTCCGATACGGAGACTGT
TTTGGTCTCTACGTCGGATCATGAAACGGGTGGTTTAGTCACTTCAAGACAAGTCACTGCTAGCTATCCT
CAGTATGTCTGGTATCCACAGGTGCTCGCCAACGCCACCCATTCAGGTGAGTTTTTGAAAAGAAAACTAG
TAGATTTTGTTCATGAGCATAAGGGCGCAAGCAGCAAAATAGAAAATTTCATCAAACATGAGATCCTGGA
AAAAGATTTGGGTATTTACGATTACACGGATAGCGATTTAGAAACATTAATTCATTTGGATGACAACGCA
AATGCTATCCAAGACAAACTGAATGACATGGTATCATTTAGGGCCCAAATTGGCTGGACCACGCATGGTC
ACAGCGCAGTCGACGTCAACATATATGCATACGCCAATAAGAAAGCTACATGGTCATATGTCTTGAACAA
TTTACAAGGCAATCACGAAAATACGGAAGTTGGCCAGTTCTTAGAAAACTTTTTAGAATTGAACCTGAAC
GAAGTCACTGATTTGATTAGGGACACCAAACACACATCAGATTTTGATGCTACAGAAATAGCTAGTGAAG
TACAACATTATGACGAATACTACCATGCGTTGACCAACTGAGGCGCGCCACTTCTAAATAAGCGAATTTC
TTATGATTTATGATTTTTATTATTAAATAAGTTATAAAAAAAATAAGTGTATACAAATTTTAAAGTGACT
CTTAGGTTTTAAAACGAAAATTCTTATTCTTGAGTAACTCTTTCCTGTAGGTCAGGTTGCTTTCTCAGGT
ATAGTATGAGGTCGCTCTTATTGACCACACCTCTACCGGCAGATCCGCTAGGGATAACAGGGTAATATAG
ATCTGTACAATCTTGATCCGGAGCTTTTCTTTTTTTGCCGATTAAGAATTAATTCGGTCGAAAAAAGAAA
AGGAGAGGGCCAAGAGGGAGGGCATTGGTGACTATTGAGCACGTGAGTATACGTGATTAAGCACACAAAG
GCAGCTTGGAGTATGTCTGTTATTAATTTCACAGGTAGTTCTGGTCCATTGGTGAAAGTTTGCGGCTTGC
AGAGCACAGAGGCCGCAGAATGTGCTCTAGATTCCGATGCTGACTTGCTGGGTATTATATGTGTGCCCAA
TAGAAAGAGAACAATTGACCCGGTTATTGCAAGGAAAATTTCAAGTCTTGTAAAAGCATATAAAAATAGT
TCAGGCACTCCGAAATACTTGGTTGGCGTGTTTCGTAATCAACCTAAGGAGGATGTTTTGGCTCTGGTCA
ATGATTACGGCATTGATATCGTCCAACTGCATGGAGATGAGTCGTGGCAAGAATACCAAGAGTTCCTCGG
TTTGCCAGTTATTAAAAGACTCGTATTTCCAAAAGACTGCAACATACTACTCAGTGCAGCTTCACAGAAA
CCTCATTCGTTTATTCCCTTGTTTGATTCAGAAGCAGGTGGGACAGGTGAACTTTTGGATTGGAACTCGA
TTTCTGACTGGGTTGGAAGGCAAGAGAGCCCCGAAAGCTTACATTTTATGTTAGCTGGTGGACTGACGCC
AGAAAATGTTGGTGATGCGCTTAGATTAAATGGCGTTATTGGTGTTGATGTAAGCGGAGGTGTGGAGACA
AATGGTGTAAAAGACTCTAACAAAATAGCAAATTTCGTCAAAAATGCTAAGAAATAGGTTATTACTGAGT
AGTATTTATTTAAGTATTGTTTGTGCACTTGCCGATCTATGCGGTGTGAAATACCGCACAGATGCGTAAG
GAGGTTTAAACGAGCTCGAATTCATCGATGATATCAGATCCACTAGTGGCCTATGCGGCCGCGGATCTGC
CGGTCTCCCTATAGTGAGTCGTATTAATTTCGATAAGCCAGGTTAACCTGCATTAATGAATCGGCCAACG
CGCGGGGAGAGGCGGTTTGCGTATTGGGCGCTCTTCCGCTTCCTCGCTCACTGACTCGCTGCGCTCGGTC
GTTCGGCTGCGGCGAGCGGTATCAGCTCACTCAAAGGCGGTAATACGGTTATCCACAGAATCAGGGGATA
ACGCAGGAAAGAACATGTGAGCAAAAGGCCAGCAAAAGGCCAGGAACCGTAAAAAGGCCGCGTTGCTGGC
GTTTTTCCATAGGCTCCGCCCCCCTGACGAGCATCACAAAAATCGACGCTCAAGTCAGAGGTGGCGAAAC
CCGACAGGACTATAAAGATACCAGGCGTTTCCCCCTGGAAGCTCCCTCGTGCGCTCTCCTGTTCCGACCC
TGCCGCTTACCGGATACCTGTCCGCCTTTCTCCCTTCGGGAAGCGTGGCGCTTTCTCATAGCTCACGCTG
TAGGTATCTCAGTTCGGTGTAGGTCGTTCGCTCCAAGCTGGGCTGTGTGCACGAACCCCCCGTTCAGCCC
GACCGCTGCGCCTTATCCGGTAACTATCGTCTTGAGTCCAACCCGGTAAGACACGACTTATCGCCACTGG
CAGCAGCCACTGGTAACAGGATTAGCAGAGCGAGGTATGTAGGCGGTGCTACAGAGTTCTTGAAGTGGTG
GCCTAACTACGGCTACACTAGAAGAACAGTATTTGGTATCTGCGCTCTGCTGAAGCCAGTTACCTTCGGA
AAAAGAGTTGGTAGCTCTTGATCCGGCAAACAAACCACCGCTGGTAGCGGTGGTTTTTTTGTTTGCAAGC
AGCAGATTACGCGCAGAAAAAAAGGATCTCAAGAAGATCCTTTGATCTTTTCTACGGGGTCTGACGCTCA
GTGGAACGAAAACTCACGTTAAGGGATTTTGGTCATGAGATTATCAAAAAGGATCTTCACCTAGATCCTT
TTAAATTAAAAATGAAGTTTTAAATCAATCTAAAGTATATATGAGTAAACTTGGTCTGACAGTTACCAAT
GCTTAATCAGTGAGGCACCTATCTCAGCGATCTGTCTATTTCGTTCATCCATAGTTGCCTGACTCCCCGT
CGTGTAGATAACTACGATACGGGAGGGCTTACCATCTGGCCCCAGTGCTGCAATGATACCGCGAGACCCA
CGCTCACCGGCTCCAGATTTATCAGCAATAAACCAGCCAGCCGGAAGGGCCGAGCGCAGAAGTGGTCCTG
CAACTTTATCCGCCTCCATCCAGTCTATTAATTGTTGCCGGGAAGCTAGAGTAAGTAGTTCGCCAGTTAA
TAGTTTGCGCAACGTTGTTGCCATTGCTACAGGCATCGTGGTGTCACGCTCGTCGTTTGGTATGGCTTCA
TTCAGCTCCGGTTCCCAACGATCAAGGCGAGTTACATGATCCCCCATGTTGTGCAAAAAAGCGGTTAGCT
CCTTCGGTCCTCCGATCGTTGTCAGAAGTAAGTTGGCCGCAGTGTTATCACTCATGGTTATGGCAGCACT
GCATAATTCTCTTACTGTCATGCCATCCGTAAGATGCTTTTCTGTGACTGGTGAGTACTCAACCAAGTCA
TTCTGAGAATAGTGTATGCGGCGACCGAGTTGCTCTTGCCCGGCGTCAATACGGGATAATACCGCGCCAC
ATAGCAGAACTTTAAAAGTGCTCATCATTGGAAAACGTTCTTCGGGGCGAAAACTCTCAAGGATCTTACC
GCTGTTGAGATCCAGTTCGATGTAACCCACTCGTGCACCCAACTGATCTTCAGCATCTTTTACTTTCACC
AGCGTTTCTGGGTGAGCAAAAACAGGAAGGCAAAATGCCGCAAAAAAGGGAATAAGGGCGACACGGAAAT
GTTGAATACTCATACTCTTCCTTTTTCAATATTATTGAAGCATTTATCAGGGTTATTGTCTCATGAGCGG
ATACATATTTGAATGTATTTAGAAAAATAAACAAATAGGGGTTCCGCGCACATTTCCCCGAAAAGTGCCA
CCTGACGTCTAAGAAACCATTATTATCATGACATTAACCTATAAAAATAGGCGTATCACGAGGCCCTTTC
GTCTCGCGCGTTTCGGTGATGACGGTGAAAACCTCTGACACATGCAGCTCCCGGAGACGGTCACAGCTTG
TCTGTAAGCGGATGCCGGGAGCAGACAAGCCCGTCAGGGCGCGTCAGCGGGTGTTGGCGGGTGTCGGGGC
TGGCTTAACTATGCGGCATCAGAGCAGATTGTACTGAGAGTGCACCATATGGACATATTGTCGTTAGAAC
GCGGCTACAATTAATACATAACCTTATGTATCATACACATACGATTTAGGTGACACTATAGA
